>Addgene plasmid #20424 | pWZL Neo Myr Flag AMHR2 | addgene partial sequence | sequence record 26246 | 20424 with pWZL-Fwd
CTCCTTCTCTAGGCGCCGGCCGGATCCAGAATTCGCCACCATGGGGTCTTCAAAATCTAAACCAAAGGAC
CCCAGCCAGCGCCGGCGCAGGATCCGAGGTTACCTTGACTACAAAGACGATGACGACAAGCAATTGACAA
GTTTGTACAAAAAAGTTGGCATGCTAGGGTCTTTGGGGCTTTGGGCATTACTTCCCACAGCTGTGGAAGC
ACCCCCAAACAGGCGAACCTGTGTGTTCTTTGAGGCCCCTGGAGTGCGGGGAAGCACAAAGACACTGGGA
GAGCTGCTAGATACAGGCACAGAGCTCCCCAGAGCTATCCGCTGCCTCTACAGCCGCTGCTGCTTTGGGA
TCTGGAACCTGACCCAAGACCGGGCACAGGTGGAAATGCAAGGATGCCGAGACAGTGATGAGCCAGGCTG
TGAGTCCCTCCACTGTGACCCAAGTCCCCGAGCCCACCCCAGCCCTGGCTCCACTCTCTTCACCTGCTCC
TGTGGCACTGACTTCTGCAATGCCAATTACAGCCATCTGCCTCCTCCAGGGAGTCCTGGGACTCCTGGCT
CCCAGGGTCCCCAGGCTGCCCCAGGTGAGTCCATCTGGATGGCACTGGTGCTGCTGGGGCTGTTCCTCCT
CCTCCTGCTGCTGCTGGGCAGCATCATCTTGGCCCTGCTACAGCGAAAGAACTACAGAGTGCGAGGTGAG
CCAGTGCCAGAGCCA
