>Addgene plasmid #20424 | pWZL Neo Myr Flag AMHR2 | addgene partial sequence | sequence record 119217 | pCDH-rev 5'-GCATTCCTTTGGCGAGAG-3'
AGGGCCAGGTTTCCGGGCCCTCACATTGCCAAAAGACGGCAATATGGTGGAAAATAACCGGAATTGGTCG
ACTAGATCAAACCACTTTGTACAAGAAAGTTGGCACAGGAGAAAGGGTACCGGCAGGCTGAGGATTCCTG
GAACAAGGGCCTTGCTGAACGCTGAAGTGGCAGGCACTCCGCTGAGGCCTACAGGGGAGGATGGTAGGGG
CAGGAATTGAAGTACAGTCTTCTGGGCAGAGAGGTGGGCAGCCACGTGGACAGCTCTCTGGAAAGGGGTG
GCTCT
