[The description below was written by a language model from this plasmid's Addgene catalogue record.]
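Description:
pWZL Neo Myr Flag AMHR2 is a retroviral mammalian expression plasmid built on the Gateway-compatible pWZL-Neo-Myr-Flag-DEST backbone. It is propagated in bacteria under ampicillin selection, using a recombination-deficient strain to protect the repeated retroviral sequences from rearrangement. It also carries a neomycin resistance marker, so transduced or transfected mammalian cells can be selected with G418. The record gives no feature table and does not name the promoter or the bacterial origin. In retroviral vectors of this kind, expression is generally driven from the viral long terminal repeat, but that is not stated here.

The insert is the human AMHR2 open reading frame, encoding anti-Müllerian hormone receptor type II (isoform 3), a receptor kinase of the TGF-β receptor family. The ORF was first cloned into a Gateway entry vector and then moved into the destination vector by LR recombination. This places it in frame behind an N-terminal myristoylation signal and a Flag epitope supplied by the backbone. The myristoylation sequence directs the fusion protein to cellular membranes, a strategy commonly used to promote constitutive activation of kinases. The Flag tag allows detection or immunoprecipitation.

The clone carries a C473G change relative to the reference protein sequence. The depositor notes that the identity of the gene was verified but that the insert was not fully sequenced for minor mutations.

The construct belongs to a library of myristoylated, Flag-tagged human kinases made for functional genomic screens for oncogenic kinases. It is suited to producing retrovirus for stable expression of membrane-targeted AMHR2 in mammalian cells.
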