Addgene plasmid #20424: pWZL Neo Myr Flag AMHR2
Depositing lab: William Hahn & Jean Zhao. Depositing organization: Dana-Farber Cancer Institute. Publication: Integrative Genomic Approaches Identify IKBKE as a Breast Cancer Oncogene (Kinase Library Clones). Boehm JS, Zhao JJ, Yao J, Kim SY, Firestein R, Dunn IF, Sjostrom SK, Garraway LA, Weremowicz S, Richardson AL, Greulich H, Stewart CJ, Mulvey LA, Shen RR, Ambrogio L, Hirozane-Kishikawa T, Hill DE, Vidal M, Meyerson M, Grenier JK, Hinkle G, Root DE, Roberts TM, Lander ES, Polyak K, Hahn WC. Cell. 2007 Jun 15. 129(6):1065-1079. 10.1016/j.cell.2007.03.052 PubMed 17574021.
Backbone
  Vector backbone: pWZL-Neo-Myr-Flag-DEST
  Backbone manufacturer: William Hahn Lab (available at Addgene, #15300)
  Vector type: Mammalian Expression, Retroviral
  Selectable markers: Neomycin (select with G418)
Growth in bacteria
  Bacterial resistance: Ampicillin, 100 μg/mL
  Growth temperature: 37°C
  Growth strain: Stbl3
  Growth instructions: Stbl3 cells to prevent recombination.
  Copy number: Unknown
Gene/Insert
  Gene/Insert name: AMHR2 (alt name: anti-Mullerian hormone receptor, type II isoform 3)
  Species: H. sapiens (human)
  Mutation: C473G mutation when compared to Genbank reference sequence NP_001158163.1
  Entrez Gene: AMHR2 (a.k.a. AMHR, MISR2, MISRII, MRII)
  Tag / fusion protein: Myr (N terminal on backbone); Flag (N terminal on backbone)
  Cloning method: Gateway Cloning
  Sequencing primers: 5′ pWZL-Fwd (GAA CCT CCT CGT TCG ACC); 3′ pWZL-Rev (TTC CGG GCC CTC ACA TTG)
Resource information
  A portion of this plasmid was derived from a plasmid made by: 2-B2
Terms and licenses: Academic/Nonprofit Terms; Industry Terms: Not Available to Industry
Depositor comments: ORFs were cloned into Gateway compatible pEntry vectors. An LR recombination reaction was performed to move the ORF to pWZL-Neo-Myr-Flag DEST such that the ORF would have 5' myristoylation and flag tags. This plasmid is part of a kinase library, and the gene has been verified, but has not been fully sequenced for minor mutations. Please see the following link for plasmids from this article that are not part of the kinase library http://www.addgene.org/pubmed/17574021
How to cite: pWZL Neo Myr Flag AMHR2 was a gift from William Hahn & Jean Zhao (Addgene plasmid # 20424 ; http://n2t.net/addgene:20424 ; RRID:Addgene_20424)
